Addgene plasmid #212367: pTwist-SARS-CoV-2 Spike-deltaC18 W152C (TGC)
Purpose: Encodes SARS-CoV-2 spike W152C for pseudovirus production
Depositing lab: Alejandro Balazs. Depositing organization: Massachusetts General Hospital. Publication: Ongoing evolution of SARS-CoV-2 drives escape from mRNA vaccine-induced humoral immunity. Roederer AL, Cao Y, Denis KS, Sheehan ML, Li CJ, Lam EC, Gregory DJ, Poznansky MC, Iafrate AJ, Canaday DH, Gravenstein S, Garcia-Beltran WF, Balazs AB. medRxiv [Preprint]. 2024 Mar 7:2024.03.05.24303815. doi: 10.1101/2024.03.05.24303815. PubMed 38496628.
Backbone
  Vector backbone: pTwist-CMV-BetaGlobin-WPRE-Neo
  Backbone manufacturer: Twist
  Vector type: Mammalian Expression
Growth in bacteria
  Bacterial resistance: Ampicillin, 100 μg/mL
  Growth temperature: 37°C
  Growth strain: DH5alpha
  Copy number: High Copy
Gene/Insert
  Gene/Insert name: SARS-CoV-2 Spike W152C
  Species: Severe acute respiratory syndrome coronavirus 2
  Mutation: W152C
  Entrez Gene: S (a.k.a. GU280_gp02, spike glycoprotein)
  Promoter: CAG
  Cloning method: Ligation Independent Cloning
Terms and licenses: Academic/Nonprofit Terms; Industry Terms: Not Available to Industry
Depositor comments: Please visit https://www.medrxiv.org/content/10.1101/2024.03.05.24303815v1 for medRxiv preprint.
How to cite: pTwist-SARS-CoV-2 Spike-deltaC18 W152C (TGC) was a gift from Alejandro Balazs (Addgene plasmid # 212367 ; http://n2t.net/addgene:212367 ; RRID:Addgene_212367)
