[The description below was written by a language model from this plasmid's Addgene catalogue record and pLannotate feature annotations shown in this document.]
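Description:
pTwist-SARS-CoV-2 Spike-deltaC18 W152C (TGC) is a mammalian expression plasmid built on the commercial pTwist-CMV-BetaGlobin-WPRE-Neo backbone, made to supply a mutant SARS-CoV-2 spike glycoprotein for pseudovirus production. It is maintained in E. coli through a high-copy ColE1/pUC-type origin and selected with ampicillin via a β-lactamase gene. A separate SV40 early promoter–neo–bGH polyadenylation cassette provides a marker that could be used for G418 selection in mammalian cells.

The payload is a roughly 3.8 kb spike open reading frame carrying the W152C substitution; the "TGC" in the name presumably denotes the cysteine codon used. As the name indicates, the protein also lacks the C-terminal 18 residues. This truncation is commonly used to improve spike incorporation into lentiviral or other pseudotyped particles, although the record does not explain it. The catalogue entry lists the promoter as CAG, but the feature table shows a CMV enhancer with CMV promoter elements followed by a truncated human β-globin intron. That arrangement matches the backbone name, so the promoter annotation should be treated with caution.

Downstream of the coding sequence, a WPRE enhances transcript stability and expression, and an SV40 polyadenylation signal terminates the message. Short β-globin insulator elements, bacterial and T7 terminators, and a synthetic poly(A) signal upstream of the enhancer flank the expression unit and shield it from read-through transcription.

The plasmid contains no viral packaging elements of its own. It therefore serves as the envelope-expression component, co-transfected with packaging and reporter constructs to generate spike-pseudotyped particles. The associated work examined SARS-CoV-2 evolution and escape from mRNA vaccine-induced antibody responses, which suggests use in neutralisation assays that test the effect of this single spike mutation.
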