Features (pLannotate 1.2.2; 21 found; start..end, strand, type, name):
      1..3765    +  CDS            S: SPIKE_SARS2 - Experimental evidence at protein level: Swiss-Prot protein existence level 1. [Spike glycoprotein]: May down-regulate host tetherin (BST2) by lysosomal degradation, thereby counteracting its antiviral activity. From Severe acute respiratory syndrome coronavirus 2 (2019-nCoV) (SARS-CoV-2).
   3839..4427    +  misc_feature   WPRE: woodchuck hepatitis virus posttranscriptional regulatory element
   4480..4601    -  polyA_signal   SV40 poly(A) signal: SV40 polyadenylation signal
   4624..4693    -  CDS            large T antigen (fragment): large T antigen from SV40 (simian virus 40)
   4716..4762    +  terminator     T7 terminator: transcription terminator for bacteriophage T7 RNA polymerase
   4792..4928    +  terminator     rrnG terminator: transcription terminator from the E. coli ribosomal RNA rrnG operon (Albrechtsen et al., 1991)
   4973..5044    +  misc_feature   3' β-globin insulator: insulator downstream of the human β-globin locus (Farrell et al., 2002)
   5089..5285    +  promoter       SV40 promoter: SV40 early promoter
   5299..6090    +  CDS            neo: KKA2_KLEPN - Also known as kan, nptII. Experimental evidence at protein level: Swiss-Prot protein existence level 1. Resistance to kanamycin, neomycin, paromomycin, ribostamycin, butirosin and gentamicin B. From Klebsiella pneumoniae.
   6104..6328    +  polyA_signal   bGH poly(A) signal: bovine growth hormone polyadenylation signal
   6524..7112    -  rep_origin     ori: high-copy-number ColE1/pMB1/pBR322/pUC origin of replication
   7284..7348    -  CDS            bla(M) (fragment): β-lactamase lacking the signal sequence; bla(M); allows cytosolic expression of β-lactamase
   7858..8718    +  CDS            AmpR: β-lactamase; bla; confers resistance to ampicillin, carbenicillin, and related antibiotics
   8731..8867    +  terminator     rrnG terminator: transcription terminator from the E. coli ribosomal RNA rrnG operon (Albrechtsen et al., 1991)
   9019..9090    +  misc_feature   5' β-globin insulator: insulator upstream of the human β-globin locus (Farrell et al., 2002)
   9095..9141    -  terminator     T7 terminator: transcription terminator for bacteriophage T7 RNA polymerase
   9159..9207    -  polyA_signal   poly(A) signal: synthetic polyadenylation signal
   9288..9591    +  enhancer       CMV enhancer: human cytomegalovirus immediate early enhancer
   9664..9681    -  promoter       CMV promoter (fragment): human cytomegalovirus (CMV) immediate early promoter
   9744..9795    +  promoter       CMVd2 promoter: truncated human cytomegalovirus (CMV) immediate early promoter that yields moderately reduced expression relative to the full-length promoter
   9929..10404   +  intron         β-globin intron: internally truncated intron from human β-globin
>Addgene plasmid #212367 | pTwist-SARS-CoV-2 Spike-deltaC18 W152C (TGC) | addgene full sequence | sequence record 431611 | Addgene NGS Result
ATGTTTGTGTTCCTCGTTCTCCTGCCCCTCGTTTCTTCCCAATGCGTGAACCTCACAACTAGAACGCAGC
TCCCACCCGCTTACACGAACTCTTTTACTCGTGGAGTATACTATCCCGATAAAGTCTTTAGGTCCAGTGT
CCTTCATTCTACTCAAGACCTTTTCCTGCCATTCTTCTCAAATGTCACCTGGTTCCATGCTATCCACGTT
TCTGGCACCAACGGAACTAAACGATTTGATAATCCCGTCTTGCCATTTAACGATGGCGTATACTTTGCCT
CAACGGAGAAGTCCAACATTATCCGGGGATGGATATTTGGCACCACCCTGGACTCCAAGACACAGTCTCT
CCTCATTGTGAACAACGCCACCAATGTCGTCATCAAAGTCTGTGAATTTCAATTTTGTAACGATCCCTTT
CTCGGGGTTTATTATCATAAGAATAACAAGTCTTGCATGGAGTCAGAGTTCCGCGTTTACAGTTCCGCTA
ACAACTGTACTTTTGAGTACGTTTCCCAACCATTTCTCATGGATCTTGAAGGGAAGCAAGGCAACTTCAA
GAATCTCCGCGAATTTGTGTTTAAGAATATAGACGGCTACTTCAAAATTTATAGCAAGCATACCCCGATA
AATCTGGTTCGGGATCTCCCTCAAGGCTTCTCCGCGTTGGAACCCCTCGTGGACTTGCCGATTGGCATCA
ACATCACCCGGTTCCAAACCCTTCTTGCCCTTCATCGAAGCTACCTCACGCCTGGCGACAGTAGTAGTGG
TTGGACAGCGGGCGCAGCAGCCTACTATGTGGGATATTTGCAACCACGCACCTTTCTTCTCAAATATAAC
GAAAACGGAACAATTACCGATGCCGTAGACTGTGCCCTCGATCCCCTGTCCGAAACTAAATGCACACTCA
AGTCCTTCACAGTTGAGAAAGGCATATACCAAACCAGTAACTTCCGCGTCCAACCCACCGAATCCATTGT
TCGATTCCCTAACATCACCAATTTGTGTCCTTTCGGTGAAGTATTTAATGCCACTCGATTTGCATCAGTT
TATGCCTGGAATCGCAAGCGAATATCAAATTGTGTTGCAGATTATAGTGTCCTGTATAATAGCGCATCAT
TCAGCACTTTTAAGTGTTATGGGGTCAGCCCTACGAAATTGAATGACTTGTGTTTTACCAACGTTTACGC
AGATTCTTTCGTCATACGCGGCGACGAAGTCCGACAGATTGCACCGGGGCAAACCGGAAAGATAGCAGAC
TATAATTATAAGTTGCCGGATGACTTCACCGGCTGCGTTATAGCATGGAACTCCAATAATCTCGATTCAA
AAGTCGGCGGCAACTATAATTATCTTTACCGCCTGTTTCGCAAGTCAAATCTGAAGCCCTTTGAACGTGA
CATCTCCACCGAAATTTATCAAGCTGGCAGCACCCCATGTAATGGAGTGGAAGGGTTTAACTGTTATTTT
CCCCTTCAATCATACGGATTTCAACCAACAAATGGGGTGGGCTATCAACCATATCGGGTGGTAGTCTTGA
GCTTTGAGCTGCTCCACGCACCGGCTACAGTTTGCGGACCGAAGAAAAGCACTAACCTGGTGAAGAATAA
ATGTGTGAACTTCAACTTTAATGGGCTCACCGGAACAGGGGTGCTGACAGAATCAAACAAGAAATTTCTC
CCTTTTCAACAATTTGGTAGAGACATTGCCGATACCACAGATGCCGTCCGCGATCCGCAAACACTGGAAA
TCCTCGATATAACACCCTGTAGCTTCGGCGGGGTCAGCGTGATAACTCCCGGAACGAACACATCCAACCA
AGTGGCTGTCCTGTATCAAGATGTCAACTGTACCGAAGTCCCTGTGGCGATACACGCCGACCAACTGACA
CCCACCTGGAGAGTCTACTCAACAGGTTCCAATGTCTTTCAAACTAGAGCGGGTTGTCTCATTGGCGCTG
AGCATGTCAATAATTCATACGAATGTGATATTCCTATTGGGGCAGGAATCTGTGCGTCTTATCAAACTCA
AACGAACTCACCACGGCGCGCTCGCTCAGTAGCCAGCCAGTCCATAATCGCCTATACCATGAGTCTCGGG
GCTGAGAACTCCGTGGCTTATTCAAACAATTCCATCGCAATCCCAACTAACTTTACCATTAGCGTTACCA
CGGAAATCTTGCCCGTCAGCATGACTAAGACGAGCGTAGACTGTACGATGTATATCTGTGGGGATTCCAC
CGAGTGTAGCAACCTCTTGCTTCAATACGGGTCTTTCTGTACTCAACTCAACCGAGCATTGACCGGAATT
GCGGTCGAACAAGACAAGAATACCCAAGAGGTGTTCGCACAAGTAAAGCAAATATACAAAACGCCGCCAA
TCAAAGATTTTGGCGGGTTTAATTTTAGCCAAATACTGCCAGACCCATCTAAGCCTTCAAAACGCAGCTT
TATCGAGGATCTGCTGTTCAACAAAGTTACGTTGGCTGACGCGGGTTTCATTAAGCAGTATGGGGATTGT
TTGGGAGACATTGCGGCCCGCGACCTTATCTGTGCTCAAAAATTCAATGGGTTGACAGTTCTGCCCCCTC
TGCTCACTGATGAGATGATTGCACAGTATACATCAGCATTGTTGGCAGGAACCATTACATCCGGCTGGAC
TTTTGGCGCGGGTGCGGCCCTTCAAATACCTTTCGCTATGCAAATGGCTTACAGATTCAATGGGATTGGT
GTCACGCAAAATGTATTGTATGAAAATCAGAAGCTGATCGCTAATCAATTTAACAGCGCGATTGGCAAGA
TCCAAGATTCACTGTCAAGCACAGCGTCCGCCCTCGGCAAACTCCAAGATGTTGTGAATCAAAACGCCCA
GGCCCTGAATACCCTCGTGAAGCAACTGAGTTCTAACTTCGGCGCAATCTCCAGCGTCCTCAACGACATA
TTGTCCAGACTTGATAAGGTGGAAGCCGAGGTGCAAATTGATCGGCTCATCACAGGCAGGCTCCAGTCAC
TCCAAACTTATGTGACACAACAGTTGATCCGGGCTGCTGAGATACGAGCAAGCGCCAACCTGGCCGCCAC
TAAAATGTCAGAGTGCGTGCTCGGGCAGTCCAAACGGGTTGACTTTTGTGGCAAGGGCTATCACTTGATG
TCCTTCCCCCAATCCGCCCCACATGGAGTGGTCTTTCTCCACGTCACTTATGTCCCTGCTCAAGAGAAGA
ACTTTACGACAGCTCCAGCAATCTGTCACGATGGCAAAGCGCACTTTCCCAGGGAAGGCGTTTTCGTCAG
TAATGGCACGCATTGGTTTGTGACCCAAAGGAATTTCTATGAACCCCAAATCATAACCACTGACAATACA
TTTGTCTCAGGCAACTGTGATGTGGTCATTGGGATCGTGAACAACACGGTATATGATCCCCTGCAACCCG
AGTTGGATAGCTTCAAAGAGGAATTGGATAAATACTTTAAGAATCATACTTCACCCGATGTTGATCTCGG
GGACATATCAGGAATAAATGCAAGTGTCGTCAACATTCAGAAAGAGATTGATCGCCTTAATGAGGTCGCC
AAGAACTTGAATGAATCTTTGATCGACTTGCAAGAACTGGGCAAATACGAACAATATATTAAATGGCCCT
GGTACATTTGGTTGGGCTTTATCGCCGGACTTATAGCTATCGTTATGGTCACAATTATGTTGTGCTGTAT
GACTAGCTGTTGTTCCTGCTTGAAAGGATGTTGCAGTTGCGGATCTTGTTGTAAATAAAGGATCCTCTAG
AAGTTGTCTCCTCCTGCACTGACTGACTGATACAATCGATTTCTGGATCCGCAGGCCTAATCAACCTCTG
GATTACAAAATTTGTGAAAGATTGACTGGTATTCTTAACTATGTTGCTCCTTTTACGCTATGTGGATACG
CTGCTTTAATGCCTTTGTATCATGCTATTGCTTCCCGTATGGCTTTCATTTTCTCCTCCTTGTATAAATC
CTGGTTGCTGTCTCTTTATGAGGAGTTGTGGCCCGTTGTCAGGCAACGTGGCGTGGTGTGCACTGTGTTT
GCTGACGCAACCCCCACTGGTTGGGGCATTGCCACCACCTGTCAGCTCCTTTCCGGGACTTTCGCTTTCC
CCCTCCCTATTGCCACGGCGGAACTCATCGCCGCCTGCCTTGCCCGCTGCTGGACAGGGGCTCGGCTGTT
GGGCACTGACAATTCCGTGGTGTTGTCGGGGAAGCTGACGTCCTTTCCATGGCTGCTCGCCTGTGTTGCC
ACCTGGATTCTGCGCGGGACGTCCTTCTGCTACGTCCCTTCGGCCCTCAATCCAGCGGACCTTCCTTCCC
GCGGCCTGCTGCCGGCTCTGCGGCCTCTTCCGCGTCTTCGCCTTCGCCCTCAGACGAGTCGGATCTCCCT
TTGGGCCGCCTCCCCGCCTGTCTAGCTTGACTGACTGAGATACAGCGTACCTTCAGCTCACAGACATGAT
AAGATACATTGATGAGTTTGGACAAACCACAACTAGAATGCAGTGAAAAAAATGCTTTATTTGTGAAATT
TGTGATGCTATTGCTTTATTTGTAACCATTATAAGCTGCAATAAACAAGTTAACAACAACAATTGCATTC
ATTTTATGTTTCAGGTTCAGGGGGAGGTGTGGGAGGTTTTTTAAAGCAAGTAAAACCTCTACAAATGTGG
TATTGGCCCATCTCTATCGGTATCGTAGCATAACCCCTTGGGGCCTCTAAACGGGTCTTGAGGGGTTTTT
TGTGCCCCTCGGGCCGGATTGCTATCTACCGGCATTGGCGCAGAAAAAAATGCCTGATGCGACGCTGCGC
GTCTTATACTCCCACATATGCCAGATTCAGCAACGGATACGGCTTCCCCAACTTGCCCACTTCCATACGT
GTCCTCCTTACCAGAAATTTATCCTTAAGGTCGTCAGCTATCCTGCAGGCGATCTCTCGATTTCGATCAA
GACATTCCTTTAATGGTCTTTTCTGGACACCACTAGGGGTCAGAAGTAGTTCATCAAACTTTCTTCCCTC
CCTAATCTCATTGGTTACCTTGGGCTATCGAAACTTAATTAAGCGATCTGCATCTCAATTAGTCAGCAAC
CATAGTCCCGCCCCTAACTCCGCCCATCCCGCCCCTAACTCCGCCCAGTTCCGCCCATTCTCCGCCCCAT
CGCTGACTAATTTTTTTTATTTATGCAGAGGCCGAGGCCGCCTCGGCCTCTGAGCTATTCCAGAAGTAGT
GAGGAGGCTTTTTTGGAGGCCTAGGCTTTTGCAAAGGAGGTAGCCAACATGATTGAACAAGATGGATTGC
ACGCAGGTTCTCCCGCCGCTTGGGTGGAGAGGCTATTCGGCTATGACTGGGCACAACAGACAATCGGCTG
CTCTGATGCCGCCGTGTTCCGGCTGTCAGCGCAGGGGCGCCCGGTTCTTTTTGTCAAGACCGACCTGTCC
GGTGCCCTGAATGAACTCCAGGACGAGGCAGCGCGGCTATCGTGGCTGGCCACGACGGGCGTTCCTTGCG
CAGCTGTGCTCGACGTTGTCACTGAAGCGGGAAGGGACTGGCTGCTATTGGGCGAAGTGCCGGGGCAGGA
TCTCCTGTCATCTCACCTTGCTCCTGCCGAGAAAGTATCCATCATGGCTGATGCAATGCGGCGGCTGCAT
ACGCTTGATCCGGCTACCTGCCCATTCGACCACCAAGCGAAACATCGCATCGAGCGAGCACGTACTCGGA
TGGAAGCCGGTCTTGTCGATCAGGATGATCTGGACGAAGAGCATCAGGGGCTCGCGCCAGCCGAACTGTT
CGCCAGGCTCAAGGCGCGGATGCCCGACGGCGAGGATCTCGTCGTGACCCACGGCGATGCCTGCTTGCCG
AATATCATGGTGGAAAATGGCCGCTTTTCTGGATTCATCGACTGTGGCCGGCTGGGTGTGGCGGACCGCT
ATCAGGACATAGCGTTGGCTACCCGTGATATTGCTGAAGAGCTTGGCGGCGAATGGGCTGACCGCTTCCT
CGTGCTTTACGGTATCGCCGCTCCCGATTCGCAGCGCATCGCCTTCTATCGCCTTCTTGACGAGTTCTTC
TAGTATGTAAGCCCTGTGCCTTCTAGTTGCCAGCCATCTGTTGTTTGCCCCTCCCCCGTGCCTTCCTTGA
CCCTGGAAGGTGCCACTCCCACTGTCCTTTCCTAATAAAATGAGGAAATTGCATCGCATTGTCTGAGTAG
GTGTCATTCTATTCTGGGGGGTGGGGTGGGGCAGGACAGCAAGGGGGAGGATTGGGAAGACAATAGCAGG
CATGCTGGGGATGCGGTGGGCTCTATGGTTAATTAACCAGTCAAGTCAGCTACTTGGCGAGATCGACTTG
TCTGGGTTTCGACTACGCTCAGAATTGCGTCAGTCAAGTTCGATCTGGTCCTTGCTATTGCACCCGTTCT
CCGATTACGAGTTTCATTTAAATCATGTGAGCAAAAGGCCAGCAAAAGGCCAGGAACCGTAAAAAGGCCG
CGTTGCTGGCGTTTTTCCATAGGCTCCGCCCCCCTGACGAGCATCACAAAAATCGACGCTCAAGTCAGAG
GTGGCGAAACCCGACAGGACTATAAAGATACCAGGCGTTTCCCCCTGGAAGCTCCCTCGTGCGCTCTCCT
GTTCCGACCCTGCCGCTTACCGGATACCTGTCCGCCTTTCTCCCTTCGGGAAGCGTGGCGCTTTCTCATA
GCTCACGCTGTAGGTATCTCAGTTCGGTGTAGGTCGTTCGCTCCAAGCTGGGCTGTGTGCACGAACCCCC
CGTTCAGCCCGACCGCTGCGCCTTATCCGGTAACTATCGTCTTGAGTCCAACCCGGTAAGACACGACTTA
TCGCCACTGGCAGCAGCCACTGGTAACAGGATTAGCAGAGCGAGGTATGTAGGCGGTGCTACAGAGTTCT
TGAAGTGGTGGCCTAACTACGGCTACACTAGAAGAACAGTATTTGGTATCTGCGCTCTGCTGAAGCCAGT
TACCTTCGGAAAAAGAGTTGGTAGCTCTTGATCCGGCAAACAAACCACCGCTGGTAGCGGTGGTTTTTTT
GTTTGCAAGCAGCAGATTACGCGCAGAAAAAAAGGATCTCAAGAAGATCCTTTGATCTTTTCTACGGGGT
CTGACGCTCAGTGGAACGAAAACTCACGTTAAGGGATTTTGGTCATGAGATTATCAAAAAGGATCTTCAC
CTAGATCCTTTTAAATTAAAAATGAAGTTTTAAATCAATCTAAAGTATATATGAGTAAACTTGGTCTGAC
AGTTACCAATGCTTAATCAGTGAGGCACCTATCTCAGCGATCTGTCTATTTCGTTCATCCATAGTTGCAT
TTAAATTTCCGAACTCTCCAAGGCCCTCGTCGGAAAATCTTCAAACCTTTCGTCCGATCCATCTTGCAGG
CTACCTCTCGAACGAACTATCGCAAGTCTCTTGGCCGGCCTTGCGCCTTGGCTATTGCTTGGCAGCGCCT
ATCGCCAGGTATTACTCCAATCCCGAATATCCGAGATCGGGATCACCCGAGAGAAGTTCAACCTACATCC
TCAATCCCGATCTATCCGAGATCCGAGGAATATCGAAATCGGGGCGCGCCTGGTGTACCGAGAACGATCC
TCTCAGTGCGAGTCTCGACGATCCATATCGTTGCTTGGCAGTCAGCCAGTCGGAATCCAGCTTGGGACCC
AGGAAGTCCAATCGTCAGATATTGTACTCAAGCCTGGTCACGGCAGCGTACCGATCTGTTTAAACCTAGA
TATTGATAGTCTGATCGGTCAACGTATAATCGAGTCCTAGCTTTTGCAAACATCTATCAAGAGACAGGAT
CAGCAGGAGGCTTTCGCATGAGTATTCAACATTTCCGTGTCGCCCTTATTCCCTTTTTTGCGGCATTTTG
CCTTCCTGTTTTTGCTCACCCAGAAACGCTGGTGAAAGTAAAAGATGCTGAAGATCAGTTGGGTGCGCGA
GTGGGTTACATCGAACTGGATCTCAACAGCGGTAAGATCCTTGAGAGTTTTCGCCCCGAAGAACGCTTTC
CAATGATGAGCACTTTTAAAGTTCTGCTATGTGGCGCGGTATTATCCCGTATTGACGCCGGGCAAGAGCA
ACTCGGTCGCCGCATACACTATTCTCAGAATGACTTGGTTGAGTATTCACCAGTCACAGAAAAGCATCTT
ACGGATGGCATGACAGTAAGAGAATTATGCAGTGCTGCCATAACCATGAGTGATAACACTGCGGCCAACT
TACTTCTGACAACGATTGGAGGACCGAAGGAGCTAACCGCTTTTTTGCACAACATGGGGGATCATGTAAC
TCGCCTTGATCGTTGGGAACCGGAGCTGAATGAAGCCATACCAAACGACGAGCGTGACACCACGATGCCT
GTAGCAATGGCAACAACCTTGCGTAAACTATTAACTGGCGAACTACTTACTCTAGCTTCCCGGCAACAGT
TGATAGACTGGATGGAGGCGGATAAAGTTGCAGGACCACTTCTGCGCTCGGCCCTTCCGGCTGGCTGGTT
TATTGCTGATAAATCTGGAGCCGGTGAGCGTGGGTCTCGCGGTATCATTGCAGCACTGGGGCCAGATGGT
AAGCCCTCCCGTATCGTAGTTATCTACACGACGGGGAGTCAGGCAACTATGGATGAACGAAATAGACAGA
TCGCTGAGATAGGTGCCTCACTGATTAAGCATTGGTAACCGATTCTAGGTGCATTGGCGCAGAAAAAAAT
GCCTGATGCGACGCTGCGCGTCTTATACTCCCACATATGCCAGATTCAGCAACGGATACGGCTTCCCCAA
CTTGCCCACTTCCATACGTGTCCTCCTTACCAGAAATTTATCCTTAAGATCCCGAATCGTTTAAACTCGA
CTCTGGCTCTATCGAATCTCCGTCGTTTCGAGCTTACGCGAACAGCCGTGGCGCTCATTTGCTCGTCGGG
CATCGAATCTCGTCAGCTATCGTCAGCTTACCTTTTTGGCAGCGATCGCGGCTCCCGACATCTTGGACCA
TTAGCTCCACAGGTATCTTCTTCCCTCTAGTGGTCATAACAGCAGCTTCAGCTACCTCTCAATTCAAAAA
ACCCCTCAAGACCCGTTTAGAGGCCCCAAGGGGTTATGCTATCAATCGTTGCGTTACACACACAAAAAAC
CAACACACATCCATCTTCGATGGATAGCGATTTTATTATCTAACTGCTGATCGAGTGTAGCCAGATCTAG
TAATCAATTACGGGGTCATTAGTTCATAGCCCATATATGGAGTTCCGCGTTACATAACTTACGGTAAATG
GCCCGCCTGGCTGACCGCCCAACGACCCCCGCCCATTGACGTCAATAATGACGTATGTTCCCATAGTAAC
GCCAATAGGGACTTTCCATTGACGTCAATGGGTGGAGTATTTACGGTAAACTGCCCACTTGGCAGTACAT
CAAGTGTATCATATGCCAAGTACGCCCCCTATTGACGTCAATGACGGTAAATGGCCCGCCTGGCATTATG
CCCAGTACATGACCTTATGGGACTTTCCTACTTGGCAGTACATCTACGTATTAGTCATCGCTATTACCAT
GCTGATGCGGTTTTGGCAGTACATCAATGGGCGTGGATAGCGGTTTGACTCACGGGGATTTCCAAGTCTC
CACCCCATTGACGTCAATGGGAGTTTGTTTTGGCACCAAAATCAACGGGACTTTCCAAAATGTCGTAACA
ACTCCGCCCCATTGACGCAAATGGGCGGTAGGCGTGTACGGTGGGAGGTCTATATAAGCAGAGCTGGTTT
AGTGAACCGTCAGATCGCCTGGAGACGCCATCCACGCTGTTTTGACCTCCATAGAAGACACCGGGACCGA
TCCAGCCTCCCCTCGAAGCTTACATGTGGTACCGAGCTCGGATCCTGAGAACTTCAGGGTGAGTCTATGG
GACCCTTGATGTTTTCTTTCCCCTTCTTTTCTATGGTTAAGTTCATGTCATAGGAAGGGGAGAAGTAACA
GGGTACACATATTGACCAAATCAGGGTAATTTTGCATTTGTAATTTTAAAAAATGCTTTCTTCTTTTAAT
ATACTTTTTTGTTTATCTTATTTCTAATACTTTCCCTAATCTCTTTCTTTCAGGGCAATAATGATACAAT
GTATCATGCCTCTTTGCACCATTCTAAAGAATAACAGTGATAATTTCTGGGTTAAGGCAATAGCAATATT
TCTGCATATAAATATTTCTGCATATAAATTGTAACTGATGTAAGAGGTTTCATATTGCTAATAGCAGCTA
CAATCCAGCTACCATTCTGCTTTTATTTTATGGTTGGGATAAGGCTGGATTATTCTGAGTCCAAGCTAGG
CCCTTTTGCTAATCATGTTCATACCTCTTATCTTCCTCCCACAGCTCCTGGGCAACGTGCTGGTCTGTGT
GCTGGCCCATCACTTTGGCAAAGGCGGCCGCC
